Addgene plasmid #122937: pSM004
Purpose: Expression of the marked mRNA under the control of substitutional promoters.
Depositing lab: Attila Becskei. Depositing organization: University of Basel. Publication: Multiplexed gene control reveals rapid mRNA turnover. Baudrimont A, Voegeli S, Viloria EC, Stritt F, Lenon M, Wada T, Jaquet V, Becskei A. Sci Adv. 2017 Jul 12;3(7):e1700006. doi: 10.1126/sciadv.1700006. eCollection 2017 Jul. PubMed 28706991.
Backbone
  Vector backbone: pRS306
  Backbone manufacturer: ATCC
  Backbone size w/o insert (bp): 4806
  Vector type: Yeast Expression
  Selectable markers: URA3
Growth in bacteria
  Bacterial resistance: Ampicillin, 100 μg/mL
  Growth temperature: 37°C
  Growth strain: DH5alpha
  Copy number: High Copy
Gene/Insert
  Gene/Insert name: YML065W (Marked)
  Species: S. cerevisiae (budding yeast)
  Insert size (bp): 1979
  Mutation: YML065W: bp 52-63 GAGCAGGGAAAT to GAACAAGGTAAC
  Promoter: [tetO2]4inPgal1
  Cloning method: Restriction Enzyme; 5′ cloning site KpnI (not destroyed); 3′ cloning site NotI (not destroyed)
Terms and licenses: Academic/Nonprofit Terms; Industry Terms: Not Available to Industry
Depositor comments: pRS306-KpnI-Fig1-XhoI-Tgal7-AvrII-[tetO2]4inPgal1-BglII-5'UTR_YML065W_4silmut_RS_MfeI-EcoRI-Ter-NotI
How to cite: pSM004 was a gift from Attila Becskei (Addgene plasmid # 122937 ; http://n2t.net/addgene:122937 ; RRID:Addgene_122937)
