[The description below was written by a language model from this plasmid's Addgene catalogue record and pLannotate feature annotations shown in this document.]
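Description:
pSM004 is a yeast expression plasmid built on pRS306, an integrating shuttle vector: the feature table shows no yeast replication origin (no 2μ or CEN/ARS). It would therefore be maintained in S. cerevisiae by chromosomal integration, selected through the URA3 marker, which is also counterselectable with 5-FOA. In E. coli it replicates at high copy from a ColE1/pUC-type origin with ampicillin resistance (AmpR). It also retains pBluescript-derived elements: an f1 origin, a lacZα fragment, lac promoter/operator and flanking T3 and T7 promoters.

The insert, cloned between KpnI and NotI, is laid out in the depositor's map. It begins with a FIG1 fragment (annotated as a partial FIG1 coding sequence), which may serve as homology for targeted integration, although the record does not state this. Next come a GAL7 terminator, the hybrid promoter [tetO2]4inPgal1, the 5′UTR and part of YML065W, and finally a terminator annotated as CYC1. The promoter is a GAL1 promoter carrying four tetO2 operators. The annotation is consistent with this, showing tet operator matches interspersed with a Gal4 UAS fragment, which would allow both galactose/Gal4-dependent and TetR-based control. YML065W is annotated as ORC1, and only a fragment of its coding sequence is detected. It is "marked" by four silent substitutions at bp 52–63, which change the mRNA sequence without altering the protein, presumably so that the construct's transcript can be told apart from the endogenous one.

The stated purpose is expression of this marked mRNA under substitutional promoters. The associated publication used multiplexed gene control to measure mRNA turnover.
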