Features (pLannotate 1.2.2; 26 found; start..end, strand, type, name):
     53..74      +  protein_bind   CAP binding site: CAP binding activates transcription in the presence of cAMP. E. coli catabolite activator protein
     89..119     +  promoter       lac promoter: promoter for the E. coli lac operon
    127..143     +  protein_bind   lac operator: The lac repressor binds to the lac operator to inhibit transcription in E. coli. This inhibition can be relieved by adding lactose or isopropyl-β-D-thiogalactopyranoside (IPTG). lac repressor encoded by lacI
    188..206     +  promoter       T3 promoter: promoter for bacteriophage T3 RNA polymerase
    221..937     +  CDS            FIG1 (fragment): FIG1_YEAST - Experimental evidence at protein level: Swiss-Prot protein existence level 1. Required for efficient mating. From Saccharomyces cerevisiae (strain ATCC 204508 / S288c) (Baker's yeast).
   1071..1088    +  promoter       LEU2 promoter (fragment): S. cerevisiae LEU2
   1173..1192    +  promoter       PLtetO-1 promoter (fragment): modified phage lambda PL promoter with tet operator sites (Lutz and Bujard, 1997)
   1195..1214    +  promoter       tight TRE promoter (fragment): Tet-responsive promoter PTight, consisting of seven tet operator sequences followed by the minimal CMV promoter
   1215..1233    +  protein_bind   tet operator: tetO; bacterial operator O2 for the tetR and tetA genes tetracycline repressor TetR
   1234..1280    +  protein_bind   UAS (fragment): upstream activating sequence mediating Gal4-dependent induction Gal4
   1281..1301    +  protein_bind   tetracycline response element (fragment): contains seven copies of the tetracycline operator tetO tetracycline repressor TetR
   1614..1988    +  CDS            ORC1 (fragment): ORC1_YEAST - Experimental evidence at protein level: Swiss-Prot protein existence level 1. Component of the origin recognition complex (ORC) that binds origins of replication. It has a role in both chromosomal replication and mating type transcriptional silencing. Binds to the ARS consensus sequence (ACS) of origins of replication. From Saccharomyces cerevisiae (strain ATCC 204508 / S288c) (Baker's yeast).
   2007..2192    +  terminator     CYC1 terminator (fragment): S. cerevisiae CYC1; transcription terminator for CYC1
   2197..2225    -  misc_feature   MCS (fragment): pBluescript multiple cloning site
   2234..2252    -  promoter       T7 promoter: promoter for bacteriophage T7 RNA polymerase
   2255..2412    +  CDS            lacZα (fragment): LacZα fragment of β-galactosidase; lacZ fragment
   2416..2844    +  rep_origin     f1 ori (sequence partly withheld): f1 bacteriophage origin of replication; arrow indicates direction of (+) strand synthesis
   2872..2923    -  misc_feature   bom (fragment): basis of mobility region from pBR322
   3002..3805    -  CDS            URA3: orotidine-5'-phosphate decarboxylase, required for uracil biosynthesis; S. cerevisiae URA3; yeast auxotrophic marker, counterselectable with 5-fluoroorotic acid (5-FOA)
   3806..4021    -  promoter       URA3 promoter: S. cerevisiae URA3
   4029..4078    -  misc_feature   bom (fragment): basis of mobility region from pBR322
   4180..4215    -  CDS            rop (fragment): Rop protein, which maintains plasmids at low copy number; rop
   4310..4414    +  promoter       AmpR promoter: bla
   4415..5275    +  CDS            AmpR: β-lactamase; bla; confers resistance to ampicillin, carbenicillin, and related antibiotics
   5446..6034    +  rep_origin     ori: high-copy-number ColE1/pMB1/pBR322/pUC origin of replication
   6217..40      +  CDS            lacI (fragment) (across the origin): lac repressor; lacI; The lac repressor binds to the lac operator to inhibit transcription in E. coli. This inhibition can be relieved by adding lactose or isopropyl-β-D-thiogalactopyranoside (IPTG).
>Addgene plasmid #122937 | pSM004 | addgene full sequence | sequence record 240996 | Addgene NGS Result
GCTGGCACGACAGGTTTCCCGACTGGAAAGCGGGCAGTGAGCGCAACGCAATTAATGTGAGTTAGCTCAC
TCATTAGGCACCCCAGGCTTTACACTTTATGCTTCCGGCTCGTATGTTGTGTGGAATTGTGAGCGGATAA
CAATTTCACACAGGAAACAGCTATGACCATGATTACGCCAAGCTCGAAATTAACCCTCACTAAAGGGAAC
AAAAGCTGGTACCATCATAGAGAAATCATATGAAAAATCAAATACAACTCTGGGCTTGGAGGAAGTCATT
ATAAGATCCGGTTACATGGGTGTTTGTATTGATAACATTCCCTCCCAATATAGCTCTTACAATAATATGA
CTACATTCTCCAATTCAATTTGCTATGCAAGAAAGAATTTAAGCTCGGTTCCCTTATACAGAGACTTGGA
AATTCAACTCTCAAATATTGCATCTTCCAGCTCCAAAACCCAATCAAGCGTTGTCTTGAACATTTTGAAG
TTAGCCCAATTAACTTCGGTTAATGTTATACATCCATATGTCTTGATGGCAACTGTAATCCTAACAATCC
TAATGTTTCTATTTATTCTGTATGTAACTGTCCCTAAGTTACCATTCAAACTAGCGGTTAATAAATTTCT
ACTGTTGCTAAGTTCAACTATAGTTTTGACATGGGGTATTGGTGCGATGTGGACTCATGTAGGGATAAAT
GCAAGTTACAGATTGGTTCCATCATCAAGTATGAATATAATCACTGTCAAGAAGGGCAAGAAGGCAGCAG
TAATGGCTTGGTTTAGCTTTGCATTCCTCCTTTTAGACAGTGTGGTTTTATGGTTAATATTTTTAAGGGA
TAGGAAAAGCTTGAAAGATGAAATTGATAATGTTCCATGTGCCCAAAATAGGTACAATAACTACTCTTCG
GATTCATCTACATTGCATTCCAAAGTTTAGCTCGAGGGTCAGATTCATTATCTACAAAGACTGTAAAAAG
AAAGTGGAATATTCATTCATATCATATTTTTTCTATTAACTGCCTGGTTTCTTTTAAATTTTTTATTGGT
TGTCGACTTGAACGGAGTGACAATATATATATATATATATTTAATAATGACATCATTATCTGTAAATCTG
ATTCTTAATGCTATTCTAGTTATGTAAGAGTGGTCCCCTAGGATATTGAAGTATCCCTATCAGTGATAGA
GAAGTCCCTATCAGTGATAGAGAATCCCTATCAGTGATAGAGATGCGTCCTCGTCTTCACCGGTCGCGTT
CCTGAAACGCAGATGTGCCTTCCCTATCAGTGATAGAGAAACAATAAAGATTCTACAATACTAGCTTTTA
TGGTTATGAAGAGGAAAAATTGGCAGTAACCTGGCCCCACAAACCTTCAAATTAACGAATCAAATTAACA
ACCATAGGATGATAATGCGATTAGTTTTTTAGCCTTATTTCTGGGGTAATTAATCAGCGAAGCGATGATT
TTTGATCTATTAACAGATATATAAATGGAAAAGCTGCAGATCTAACTGCATAGGCGGCAAATTCAGCCTA
AAAGTTTCCAGAAGCAGGAACTCATTCCCTATTGATTAATACTCATTACAAAAACCACAATAGAGTAGAT
AAGATGGCAAAAACGTTGAAGGATTTACAGGGTTGGGAGATAATAACAACTGATGAACAAGGTAACATAA
TCGATGGAGGTCAGAAGAGATTACGCCGAAGAGGTGCAAAAACTGAACATTACTTAAAGAGAAGTTCTGA
TGGAATTAAACTAGGTCGTGGTGATAGTGTAGTCATGCACAACGAAGCCGCTGGGACTTACTCCGTTTAT
ATGATCCAGGAGTTGAGACTTAATACATTAAATAATGTTGTCGAACTCTGGGCTCTCAATTGCACCTATT
TACGATGGTTTGAAGTCAATCCTTTAGCTCATTATAGGCAGTTTAATCCTGACGCTAACATTTTGAATCG
TCCTTTAAATTATTACAATAAAGAATTCTGTACAAATAGGGCCGCATCATGTAATTAGTTATGTCACGCT
TACATTCACGCCCTCCCCCCACATCCGCTCTAACCGAAAAGGAAGGAGTTAGACAACCTGAAGTCTAGGT
CCCTATTTATTTTCTTATAGTTATGTTAGTATTAAGAACGTTATTTATATTTCAAATTTTTCTTTTTTTT
CTGTACGGACGCGTGTACGCATCTAGCTAGAGCGGCCGCCACCGCGGTGGAGCTCCAATTCGCCCTATAG
TGAGTCGTATTACAATTCACTGGCCGTCGTTTTACAACGTCGTGACTGGGAAAACCCTGGCGTTACCCAA
CTTAATCGCCTTGCAGCACATCCCCCTTTCGCCAGCTGGCGTAATAGCGAAGAGGCCCGCACCGATCGCC
CTTCCCAACAGTTGCGCAGCCTGAATGGCGAATGG
[124 nt withheld, positions 2416-2539]
C
[91 nt withheld, positions 2541-2631]
A
[49 nt withheld, positions 2633-2681]
CCTTTGACGTTGGAGTCCACGTTCTTT
[37 nt withheld, positions 2709-2745]
ACCCTATCTCGGTCTATTCTTTTGATTTATAAGGGATTTTGCCGATTTCGGCCTATTGGTTAAAAAATGA
GCTGATTTAACAAAAATTTAACGCGAATTTTAACAAAATATTAACGCTTACAATTTCCTGATGCGGTATT
TTCTCCTTACGCATCTGTGCGGTATTTCACACCGCATAGGGTAATAACTGATATAATTAAATTGAAGCTC
TAATTTGTGAGTTTAGTATACATGCATTTACTTATAATACAGTTTTTTAGTTTTGCTGGCCGCATCTTCT
CAAATATGCTTCCCAGCCTGCTTTTCTGTAACGTTCACCCTCTACCTTAGCATCCCTTCCCTTTGCAAAT
AGTCCTCTTCCAACAATAATAATGTCAGATCCTGTAGAGACCACATCATCCACGGTTCTATACTGTTGAC
CCAATGCGTCTCCCTTGTCATCTAAACCCACACCGGGTGTCATAATCAACCAATCGTAACCTTCATCTCT
TCCACCCATGTCTCTTTGAGCAATAAAGCCGATAACAAAATCTTTGTCGCTCTTCGCAATGTCAACAGTA
CCCTTAGTATATTCTCCAGTAGATAGGGAGCCCTTGCATGACAATTCTGCTAACATCAAAAGGCCTCTAG
GTTCCTTTGTTACTTCTTCTGCCGCCTGCTTCAAACCGCTAACAATACCTGGGCCCACCACACCGTGTGC
ATTCGTAATGTCTGCCCATTCTGCTATTCTGTATACACCCGCAGAGTACTGCAATTTGACTGTATTACCA
ATGTCAGCAAATTTTCTGTCTTCGAAGAGTAAAAAATTGTACTTGGCGGATAATGCCTTTAGCGGCTTAA
CTGTGCCCTCCATGGAAAAATCAGTCAAGATATCCACATGTGTTTTTAGTAAACAAATTTTGGGACCTAA
TGCTTCAACTAACTCCAGTAATTCCTTGGTGGTACGAACATCCAATGAAGCACACAAGTTTGTTTGCTTT
TCGTGCATGATATTAAATAGCTTGGCAGCAACAGGACTAGGATGAGTAGCAGCACGTTCCTTATATGTAG
CTTTCGACATGATTTATCTTCGTTTCCTGCAGGTTTTTGTTCTGTGCAGTTGGGTTAAGAATACTGGGCA
ATTTCATGTTTCTTCAACACTACATATGCGTATATATACCAATCTAAGTCTGTGCTCCTTCCTTCGTTCT
TCCTTCTGTTCGGAGATTACCGAATCAAAAAAATTTCAAGGAAACCGAAATCAAAAAAAAGAATAAAAAA
AAAATGATGAATTGAAAAGGTGGTATGGTGCACTCTCAGTACAATCTGCTCTGATGCCGCATAGTTAAGC
CAGCCCCGACACCCGCCAACACCCGCTGACGCGCCCTGACGGGCTTGTCTGCTCCCGGCATCCGCTTACA
GACAAGCTGTGACCGTCTCCGGGAGCTGCATGTGTCAGAGGTTTTCACCGTCATCACCGAAACGCGCGAG
ACGAAAGGGCCTCGTGATACGCCTATTTTTATAGGTTAATGTCATGATAATAATGGTTTCTTAGACGTCA
GGTGGCACTTTTCGGGGAAATGTGCGCGGAACCCCTATTTGTTTATTTTTCTAAATACATTCAAATATGT
ATCCGCTCATGAGACAATAACCCTGATAAATGCTTCAATAATATTGAAAAAGGAAGAGTATGAGTATTCA
ACATTTCCGTGTCGCCCTTATTCCCTTTTTTGCGGCATTTTGCCTTCCTGTTTTTGCTCACCCAGAAACG
CTGGTGAAAGTAAAAGATGCTGAAGATCAGTTGGGTGCACGAGTGGGTTACATCGAACTGGATCTCAACA
GCGGTAAGATCCTTGAGAGTTTTCGCCCCGAAGAACGTTTTCCAATGATGAGCACTTTTAAAGTTCTGCT
ATGTGGCGCGGTATTATCCCGTATTGACGCCGGGCAAGAGCAACTCGGTCGCCGCATACACTATTCTCAG
AATGACTTGGTTGAGTACTCACCAGTCACAGAAAAGCATCTTACGGATGGCATGACAGTAAGAGAATTAT
GCAGTGCTGCCATAACCATGAGTGATAACACTGCGGCCAACTTACTTCTGACAACGATCGGAGGACCGAA
GGAGCTAACCGCTTTTTTGCACAACATGGGGGATCATGTAACTCGCCTTGATCGTTGGGAACCGGAGCTG
AATGAAGCCATACCAAACGACGAGCGTGACACCACGATGCCTGTAGCAATGGCAACAACGTTGCGCAAAC
TATTAACTGGCGAACTACTTACTCTAGCTTCCCGGCAACAATTAATAGACTGGATGGAGGCGGATAAAGT
TGCAGGACCACTTCTGCGCTCGGCCCTTCCGGCTGGCTGGTTTATTGCTGATAAATCTGGAGCCGGTGAG
CGTGGGTCTCGCGGTATCATTGCAGCACTGGGGCCAGATGGTAAGCCCTCCCGTATCGTAGTTATCTACA
CGACGGGGAGTCAGGCAACTATGGATGAACGAAATAGACAGATCGCTGAGATAGGTGCCTCACTGATTAA
GCATTGGTAACTGTCAGACCAAGTTTACTCATATATACTTTAGATTGATTTAAAACTTCATTTTTAATTT
AAAAGGATCTAGGTGAAGATCCTTTTTGATAATCTCATGACCAAAATCCCTTAACGTGAGTTTTCGTTCC
ACTGAGCGTCAGACCCCGTAGAAAAGATCAAAGGATCTTCTTGAGATCCTTTTTTTCTGCGCGTAATCTG
CTGCTTGCAAACAAAAAAACCACCGCTACCAGCGGTGGTTTGTTTGCCGGATCAAGAGCTACCAACTCTT
TTTCCGAAGGTAACTGGCTTCAGCAGAGCGCAGATACCAAATACTGTTCTTCTAGTGTAGCCGTAGTTAG
GCCACCACTTCAAGAACTCTGTAGCACCGCCTACATACCTCGCTCTGCTAATCCTGTTACCAGTGGCTGC
TGCCAGTGGCGATAAGTCGTGTCTTACCGGGTTGGACTCAAGACGATAGTTACCGGATAAGGCGCAGCGG
TCGGGCTGAACGGGGGGTTCGTGCACACAGCCCAGCTTGGAGCGAACGACCTACACCGAACTGAGATACC
TACAGCGTGAGCTATGAGAAAGCGCCACGCTTCCCGAAGGGAGAAAGGCGGACAGGTATCCGGTAAGCGG
CAGGGTCGGAACAGGAGAGCGCACGAGGGAGCTTCCAGGGGGAAACGCCTGGTATCTTTATAGTCCTGTC
GGGTTTCGCCACCTCTGACTTGAGCGTCGATTTTTGTGATGCTCGTCAGGGGGGCGGAGCCTATGGAAAA
ACGCCAGCAACGCGGCCTTTTTACGGTTCCTGGCCTTTTGCTGGCCTTTTGCTCACATGTTCTTTCCTGC
GTTATCCCCTGATTCTGTGGATAACCGTATTACCGCCTTTGAGTGAGCTGATACCGCTCGCCGCAGCCGA
ACGACCGAGCGCAGCGAGTCAGTGAGCGAGGAAGCGGAAGAGCGCCCAATACGCAAACCGCCTCTCCCCG
CGCGTTGGCCGATTCATTAATGCA
